>Addgene plasmid #223760 | pGEX4T1_GST-EGFP-ATG13_IDR (191-517aa) | addgene full sequence | sequence record 448328 | Addgene NGS Result
CTTATCGACTGTACGGTGCACCAATGCTTCTGGCGTCAGGCAGCCATCGGAAGCTGTGGTATGGCTGTGC
AGGTCGTAAATCACTGCATAATTCGTGTCGCTCAAGGCGCACTCCCGTTCTGGATAATGTTTTTTGCGCC
GACATCATAACGGTTCTGGCAAATATTCTGAAATGAGCTGTTGACAATTAATCATCGGCTCGTATAATGT
GTGGAATTGTGAGCGGATAACAATTTCACACAGGAAACAGTATTCATGGCATCCCCTATACTAGGTTATT
GGAAAATTAAGGGCCTTGTGCAACCCACTCGACTTCTTTTGGAATATCTTGAAGAAAAATATGAAGAGCA
TTTGTATGAGCGCGATGAAGGTGATAAATGGCGAAACAAAAAGTTTGAATTGGGTTTGGAGTTTCCCAAT
CTTCCTTATTATATTGATGGTGATGTTAAATTAACACAGTCTATGGCCATCATACGTTATATAGCTGACA
AGCACAACATGTTGGGTGGTTGTCCAAAAGAGCGTGCAGAGATTTCAATGCTTGAAGGAGCGGTTTTGGA
TATTAGATACGGTGTTTCGAGAATTGCATATAGTAAAGACTTTGAAACTCTCAAAGTTGATTTTCTTAGC
AAGCTACCTGAAATGCTGAAAATGTTCGAAGATCGTTTATGTCATAAAACATATTTAAATGGTGATCATG
TAACCCATCCTGACTTCATGTTGTATGACGCTCTTGATGTTGTTTTATACATGGACCCAATGTGCCTGGA
TGCGTTCCCAAAATTAGTTTGTTTTAAAAAACGTATTGAAGCTATCCCACAAATTGATAAGTACTTGAAA
TCCAGCAAGTATATAGCATGGCCTTTGCAGGGCTGGCAAGCCACGTTTGGTGGTGGCGACCATCCTCCAA
AATCGGATGATTACGATATCCCAACGACCGAAAACCTGTATTTTCAGGGTGGTACCATGGTGAGCAAGGG
CGAGGAGCTGTTCACCGGGGTGGTGCCCATCCTGGTCGAGCTGGACGGCGACGTAAACGGCCACAAGTTC
AGCGTGTCCGGCGAGGGCGAGGGCGATGCCACCTACGGCAAGCTGACCCTGAAGTTCATCTGCACCACCG
GCAAGCTGCCCGTGCCCTGGCCCACCCTCGTGACCACCCTGACCTACGGCGTGCAGTGCTTCAGCCGCTA
CCCCGACCACATGAAGCAGCACGACTTCTTCAAGTCCGCCATGCCCGAAGGCTACGTCCAGGAGCGCACC
ATCTTCTTCAAGGACGACGGCAACTACAAGACCCGCGCCGAGGTGAAGTTCGAGGGCGACACCCTGGTGA
ACCGCATCGAGCTGAAGGGCATCGACTTCAAGGAGGACGGCAACATCCTGGGGCACAAGCTGGAGTACAA
CTACAACAGCCACAACGTCTATATCATGGCCGACAAGCAGAAGAACGGCATCAAGGTGAACTTCAAGATC
CGCCACAACATCGAGGACGGCAGCGTGCAGCTCGCCGACCACTACCAGCAGAACACCCCCATCGGCGACG
GCCCCGTGCTGCTGCCCGACAACCACTACCTGAGCACCCAGTCCAAGCTGAGCAAAGACCCCAACGAGAA
GCGCGATCACATGGTCCTGCTGGAGTTCGTGACCGCCGCCGGGATCACTCTCGGCATGGACGAGCTGTAC
AAGGGTACCGGTGGTATCAATCTGGCCTTCATGTCAACCAGACAGTTTGAGCGTACTCCCCCTATTATGG
GAATCATTATCGACCACTTCGTGGATAGACCATACCCCAGTAGCTCCCCTATGCATCCATGCAACTATCG
TACAGCCGGTGAAGACACCGGCGTGATCTACCCCAGTGTCGAGGATAGCCAGGAAGTGTGTACCACTTCC
TTCTCTACCTCACCACCCTCACAGCTCTCTTCAAGTCGCCTGAGTTATCAGCCTGCCGCTCTCGGAGTCG
GTAGCGCAGACCTGGCCTACCCAGTGGTCTTCGCAGCAGGCCTCAACGCAACCCACCCACATCAGCTGAT
GGTGCCAGGAAAGGAGGGTGGAGTCCCACTGGCTCCTAATCAGCCAGTGCACGGTACTCAGGCTGACCAG
GAAAGGCTGGCAACTTGCACACCATCCGATAGAACTCATTGTGCTGCAACACCCAGCTCCTCTGAGGACA
CCGAAACTGTGAGCAACTCAAGTGAGGGTCGCGCCTCCCCACACGATGTCCTGGAAACCATCTTCGTGAG
AAAAGTCGGCGCTTTTGTGAACAAGCCCATTAATCAGGTCACACTCACCTCTCTGGACATCCCTTTCGCT
ATGTTTGCACCAAAGAACCTCGAGCTGGAAGACACTGATCCCATGGTGAATCCTCCAGACTCACCCGAGA
CAGAAAGTCCTCTCCAGGGCAGTCTGCACAGCGATGGAAGCTCCGGTGGCTCTTCAGGCAACACACATGA
CGATTTCGTCATGATTGACTTCAAACCCGCTTTTTCCAAGGACGATATCCTCCCTATGGATCTGGGAACC
TTCTACAGGGAGTTTCAGAATCCCCCTCAGCTCAGTAGCCTGAGCATTGACATCGGTGCCCAGTCCATGG
CTGAGGACCTCGATTCTCTGCCTGAAAAACTGGCTGTGCACGAGAAGAACGTCAGAGAATTCGACGCATT
TGTGGAGACCCTGCAGTGACCCGGGTGACTCGAGCGGCCGCATCGTGACTGACTGACGATCTGCCTCGCG
CGTTTCGGTGATGACGGTGAAAACCTCTGACACATGCAGCTCCCGGAGACGGTCACAGCTTGTCTGTAAG
CGGATGCCGGGAGCAGACAAGCCCGTCAGGGCGCGTCAGCGGGTGTTGGCGGGTGTCGGGGCGCAGCCAT
GACCCAGTCACGTAGCGATAGCGGAGTGTATAATTCTTGAAGACGAAAGGGCCTCGTGATACGCCTATTT
TTATAGGTTAATGTCATGATAATAATGGTTTCTTAGACGTCAGGTGGCACTTTTCGGGGAAATGTGCGCG
GAACCCCTATTTGTTTATTTTTCTAAATACATTCAAATATGTATCCGCTCATGAGACAATAACCCTGATA
AATGCTTCAATAATATTGAAAAAGGAAGAGTATGAGTATTCAACATTTCCGTGTCGCCCTTATTCCCTTT
TTTGCGGCATTTTGCCTTCCTGTTTTTGCTCACCCAGAAACGCTGGTGAAAGTAAAAGATGCTGAAGATC
AGTTGGGTGCACGAGTGGGTTACATCGAACTGGATCTCAACAGCGGTAAGATCCTTGAGAGTTTTCGCCC
CGAAGAACGTTTTCCAATGATGAGCACTTTTAAAGTTCTGCTATGTGGCGCGGTATTATCCCGTGTTGAC
GCCGGGCAAGAGCAACTCGGTCGCCGCATACACTATTCTCAGAATGACTTGGTTGAGTACTCACCAGTCA
CAGAAAAGCATCTTACGGATGGCATGACAGTAAGAGAATTATGCAGTGCTGCCATAACCATGAGTGATAA
CACTGCGGCCAACTTACTTCTGACAACGATCGGAGGACCGAAGGAGCTAACCGCTTTTTTGCACAACATG
GGGGATCATGTAACTCGCCTTGATCGTTGGGAACCGGAGCTGAATGAAGCCATACCAAACGACGAGCGTG
ACACCACGATGCCTGCAGCAATGGCAACAACGTTGCGCAAACTATTAACTGGCGAACTACTTACTCTAGC
TTCCCGGCAACAATTAATAGACTGGATGGAGGCGGATAAAGTTGCAGGACCACTTCTGCGCTCGGCCCTT
CCGGCTGGCTGGTTTATTGCTGATAAATCTGGAGCCGGTGAGCGTGGGTCTCGCGGTATCATTGCAGCAC
TGGGGCCAGATGGTAAGCCCTCCCGTATCGTAGTTATCTACACGACGGGGAGTCAGGCAACTATGGATGA
ACGAAATAGACAGATCGCTGAGATAGGTGCCTCACTGATTAAGCATTGGTAACTGTCAGACCAAGTTTAC
TCATATATACTTTAGATTGATTTAAAACTTCATTTTTAATTTAAAAGGATCTAGGTGAAGATCCTTTTTG
ATAATCTCATGACCAAAATCCCTTAACGTGAGTTTTCGTTCCACTGAGCGTCAGACCCCGTAGAAAAGAT
CAAAGGATCTTCTTGAGATCCTTTTTTTCTGCGCGTAATCTGCTGCTTGCAAACAAAAAAACCACCGCTA
CCAGCGGTGGTTTGTTTGCCGGATCAAGAGCTACCAACTCTTTTTCCGAAGGTAACTGGCTTCAGCAGAG
CGCAGATACCAAATACTGTCCTTCTAGTGTAGCCGTAGTTAGGCCACCACTTCAAGAACTCTGTAGCACC
GCCTACATACCTCGCTCTGCTAATCCTGTTACCAGTGGCTGCTGCCAGTGGCGATAAGTCGTGTCTTACC
GGGTTGGACTCAAGACGATAGTTACCGGATAAGGCGCAGCGGTCGGGCTGAACGGGGGGTTCGTGCACAC
AGCCCAGCTTGGAGCGAACGACCTACACCGAACTGAGATACCTACAGCGTGAGCTATGAGAAAGCGCCAC
GCTTCCCGAAGGGAGAAAGGCGGACAGGTATCCGGTAAGCGGCAGGGTCGGAACAGGAGAGCGCACGAGG
GAGCTTCCAGGGGGAAACGCCTGGTATCTTTATAGTCCTGTCGGGTTTCGCCACCTCTGACTTGAGCGTC
GATTTTTGTGATGCTCGTCAGGGGGGCGGAGCCTATGGAAAAACGCCAGCAACGCGGCCTTTTTACGGTT
CCTGGCCTTTTGCTGGCCTTTTGCTCACATGTTCTTTCCTGCGTTATCCCCTGATTCTGTGGATAACCGT
ATTACCGCCTTTGAGTGAGCTGATACCGCTCGCCGCAGCCGAACGACCGAGCGCAGCGAGTCAGTGAGCG
AGGAAGCGGAAGAGCGCCTGATGCGGTATTTTCTCCTTACGCATCTGTGCGGTATTTCACACCGCATAAA
TTCCGACACCATCGAATGGCGCAAAACCTTTCGCGGTATGGCATGATAGCGCCCGGAAGAGAGTCAATTC
AGGGTGGTGAATGTGAAACCAGTAACGTTATACGATGTCGCAGAGTATGCCGGTGTCTCTTATCAGACCG
TTTCCCGCGTGGTGAACCAGGCCAGCCACGTTTCTGCGAAAACGCGGGAAAAAGTGGAAGCGGCGATGGC
GGAGCTGAATTACATTCCCAACCGCGTGGCACAACAACTGGCGGGCAAACAGTCGTTGCTGATTGGCGTT
GCCACCTCCAGTCTGGCCCTGCACGCGCCGTCGCAAATTGTCGCGGCGATTAAATCTCGCGCCGATCAAC
TGGGTGCCAGCGTGGTGGTGTCGATGGTAGAACGAAGCGGCGTCGAAGCCTGTAAAGCGGCGGTGCACAA
TCTTCTCGCGCAACGCGTCAGTGGGCTGATCATTAACTATCCGCTGGATGACCAGGATGCCATTGCTGTG
GAAGCTGCCTGCACTAATGTTCCGGCGTTATTTCTTGATGTCTCTGACCAGACACCCATCAACAGTATTA
TTTTCTCCCATGAAGACGGTACGCGACTGGGCGTGGAGCATCTGGTCGCATTGGGTCACCAGCAAATCGC
GCTGTTAGCGGGCCCATTAAGTTCTGTCTCGGCGCGTCTGCGTCTGGCTGGCTGGCATAAATATCTCACT
CGCAATCAAATTCAGCCGATAGCGGAACGGGAAGGCGACTGGAGTGCCATGTCCGGTTTTCAACAAACCA
TGCAAATGCTGAATGAGGGCATCGTTCCCACTGCGATGCTGGTTGCCAACGATCAGATGGCGCTGGGCGC
AATGCGCGCCATTACCGAGTCCGGGCTGCGCGTTGGTGCGGATATCTCGGTAGTGGGATACGACGATACC
GAAGACAGCTCATGTTATATCCCGCCGTTAACCACCATCAAACAGGATTTTCGCCTGCTGGGGCAAACCA
GCGTGGACCGCTTGCTGCAACTCTCTCAGGGCCAGGCGGTGAAGGGCAATCAGCTGTTGCCCGTCTCACT
GGTGAAAAGAAAAACCACCCTGGCGCCCAATACGCAAACCGCCTCTCCCCGCGCGTTGGCCGATTCATTA
ATGCAGCTGGCACGACAGGTTTCCCGACTGGAAAGCGGGCAGTGAGCGCAACGCAATTAATGTAAGTTAG
CTCACTCATTAGGCACCCCAGGCTTTACACTTTATGCTTCCGGCTCGTATGTTGTGTGGAATTGTGAGCG
GATAACAATTTCACACAGGAAACAGCTATGACCATGATTACGGATTCACTGGCCGTCGTTTTACAACGTC
GTGACTGGGAAAACCCTGGCGTTACCCAACTTAATCGCCTTGCAGCACATCCCCCTTTCGCCAGCTGGCG
TAATAGCGAAGAGGCCCGCACCGATCGCCCTTCCCAACAGTTGCGCAGCCTGAATGGCGAATGGCGCTTT
GCCTGGTTTCCGGCACCAGAAGCGGTGCCGGAAAGCTGGCTGGAGTGCGATCTTCCTGAGGCCGATACTG
TCGTCGTCCCCTCAAACTGGCAGATGCACGGTTACGATGCGCCCATCTACACCAACGTGACCTATCCCAT
TACGGTCAATCCGCCGTTTGTTCCCACGGAGAATCCGACGGGTTGTTACTCGCTCACATTTAATGTTGAT
GAAAGCTGGCTACAGGAAGGCCAGACGCGAATTATTTTTGATGGCGTTGGAATTAG
Features (pLannotate 1.2.2; 19 found; start..end, strand, type, name):
    181..209     +  promoter       tac promoter: strong E. coli promoter; hybrid between the trp and lac UV5 promoters
    217..233     +  protein_bind   lac operator: The lac repressor binds to the lac operator to inhibit transcription in E. coli. This inhibition can be relieved by adding lactose or isopropyl-β-D-thiogalactopyranoside (IPTG). lac repressor encoded by lacI
    262..913     +  CDS            GST (fragment): glutathione S-transferase from Schistosoma japonicum
    940..959     +  CDS            TEV site (fragment): tobacco etch virus (TEV) protease recognition and cleavage site
    967..1683    +  CDS            mEGFP: mEGFP is a basic (constitutively fluorescent) green fluorescent protein published in 2002, derived from Aequorea victoria. It has moderate acid sensitivity.
   1696..2676    +  CDS            ATG13 (fragment): ATG13_HUMAN - Also known as KIAA0652. Experimental evidence at protein level: Swiss-Prot protein existence level 1. Autophagy factor required for autophagosome formation and mitophagy. Target of the TOR kinase signaling pathway that regulates autophagy through the control of the phosphorylation status of ATG13 and ULK1, and the regulation of the ATG13-ULK1-RB1CC1 complex. Through its regulation of ULK1 activity, plays a role in the regulation of the kinase activity of mTORC1 and cell proliferation. From Homo sapiens (Human).
   2721..2760    +  CDS            rop (fragment): Rop protein, which maintains plasmids at low copy number; rop
   2862..2902    +  misc_feature   bom (fragment): basis of mobility region from pBR322
   3007..3111    +  promoter       AmpR promoter: bla
   3112..3972    +  CDS            AmpR: β-lactamase; bla; confers resistance to ampicillin, carbenicillin, and related antibiotics
   4143..4731    +  rep_origin     ori: high-copy-number ColE1/pMB1/pBR322/pUC origin of replication
   4917..4968    -  misc_feature   bom (fragment): basis of mobility region from pBR322
   4975..5052    +  promoter       lacI promoter: lacI
   5053..6135    +  CDS            lacI: lac repressor; lacI; The lac repressor binds to the lac operator to inhibit transcription in E. coli. This inhibition can be relieved by adding lactose or isopropyl-β-D-thiogalactopyranoside (IPTG).
   6148..6169    +  protein_bind   CAP binding site: CAP binding activates transcription in the presence of cAMP. E. coli catabolite activator protein
   6184..6214    +  promoter       lac promoter: promoter for the E. coli lac operon
   6222..6238    +  protein_bind   lac operator: The lac repressor binds to the lac operator to inhibit transcription in E. coli. This inhibition can be relieved by adding lactose or isopropyl-β-D-thiogalactopyranoside (IPTG). lac repressor encoded by lacI
   6258..6431    +  CDS            lacZα: LacZα fragment of β-galactosidase; lacZ fragment
   6695..105     -  CDS            yciV (fragment) (across the origin): RNAAM_ECOLI - Also known as trpH From Escherichia coli (strain K12).
