[The description below was written by a language model from this plasmid's Addgene catalogue record and pLannotate feature annotations shown in this document.]
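Description:
pGEX4T1_GST-EGFP-ATG13_IDR (191-517aa) is a bacterial expression plasmid of about 6.7 kb built on the pGEX-4T1 backbone for producing a recombinant fusion protein in E. coli for purification. It replicates from a ColE1/pMB1-type origin and is selected with ampicillin through the β-lactamase (AmpR) gene and its own promoter. The backbone also carries lacI under its native promoter. Other annotated features are typical pGEX remnants: a lac promoter/operator with a lacZα fragment, short bom and rop fragments, and a small E. coli yciV-like fragment. None of these appear to contribute to the expression cassette.

Expression is driven by the strong hybrid tac promoter followed by a lac operator, so the plasmid-encoded lac repressor keeps transcription off until it is relieved by IPTG. The open reading frame encodes, in order, Schistosoma japonicum glutathione S-transferase, a TEV protease recognition site, a green fluorescent protein and residues 191-517 of human ATG13. The fluorescent protein is listed as EGFP in the catalogue and annotated as mEGFP in the sequence. The ATG13 segment is described as the protein's intrinsically disordered region (IDR) and was inserted by Gibson cloning. GST allows affinity capture on glutathione resin. Because the TEV site lies between GST and the fluorescent protein, cleavage should release a fluorescently labelled ATG13 IDR.

ATG13 is an autophagy factor in the ULK1 complex that is required for autophagosome formation and mitophagy. The associated work concerns reconstitution of BNIP3/NIX-mitophagy initiation, which suggests the purified protein is meant for in vitro assays, although the record states only recombinant protein purification as the purpose.
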