Addgene plasmid #223760: pGEX4T1_GST-EGFP-ATG13_IDR (191-517aa)
Purpose: Expression of recombinant protein for purification
Depositing lab: Sascha Martens. Depositing organization: University of Vienna. Publication: Reconstitution of BNIP3/NIX-mitophagy initiation reveals hierarchical flexibility of the autophagy machinery. Adriaenssens E, Schaar S, Cook ASI, Stuke JFM, Sawa-Makarska J, Nguyen TN, Ren X, Schuschnig M, Romanov J, Khuu G, Uoselis L, Lazarou M, Hummer G, Hurley JH, Martens S. Nat Cell Biol. 2025 Jul 25. doi: 10.1038/s41556-025-01712-y. PubMed 40715440.
Backbone
  Vector backbone: pGEX-4T1
  Vector type: Bacterial Expression
Growth in bacteria
  Bacterial resistance: Ampicillin, 100 μg/mL
  Growth temperature: 37°C
  Growth strain: DH5alpha
  Copy number: Unknown
Gene/Insert
  Gene/Insert name: ATG13 IDR
  Species: H. sapiens (human)
  Mutation: aa 191-517 only
  Entrez Gene: ATG13 (a.k.a. KIAA0652, PARATARG8)
  Tag / fusion protein: GST-EGFP (N terminal on insert)
  Cloning method: Gibson Cloning
Terms and licenses: Academic/Nonprofit Terms; Industry Terms: Not Available to Industry
Depositor comments: Internal #: SMc2270 . Please visit https://doi.org/10.1101/2024.08.28.609967 for bioRxiv preprint.
How to cite: pGEX4T1_GST-EGFP-ATG13_IDR (191-517aa) was a gift from Sascha Martens (Addgene plasmid # 223760 ; http://n2t.net/addgene:223760 ; RRID:Addgene_223760)
